Addgene plasmid #67779: Kohinoor-Golgi/pcDNA3
Purpose: Golgi-targetted Kohinoor for mammalian cell expression
Depositing lab: Takeharu Nagai. Depositing organization: The University of Osaka. Publication: A fast- and positively photoswitchable fluorescent protein for ultralow-laser-power RESOLFT nanoscopy. Tiwari DK, Arai Y, Yamanaka M, Matsuda T, Agetsuma M, Nakano M, Fujita K, Nagai T. Nat Methods. 2015 Jun;12(6):515-8. doi: 10.1038/nmeth.3362. Epub 2015 Apr 20. PubMed 25894946.
Backbone
  Vector backbone: pcDNA3
  Backbone manufacturer: Invitrogen
  Vector type: Mammalian Expression
Growth in bacteria
  Bacterial resistance: Ampicillin, 100 μg/mL
  Growth temperature: 37°C
  Growth strain: XL10 Gold
  Copy number: High Copy
Gene/Insert
  Gene/Insert name: Kohinoor
  Species: Synthetic
  Insert size (bp): 675
  GenBank ID: AB935555
  Promoter: CMV
  Tag / fusion protein: GT (N terminal on insert)
  Cloning method: Restriction Enzyme; 5′ cloning site HindIII (unknown if destroyed); 3′ cloning site EcoRI (unknown if destroyed)
  Sequencing primers: 5′ GAAATTAATACGACTCACTATAGGG; 3′ TAGAAGGCACAGTCGAGG
Terms and licenses: Academic/Nonprofit Terms; Industry Terms: Not Available to Industry
Depositor comments: Discrepancies found during the QC process have no functional consequence.
How to cite: Kohinoor-Golgi/pcDNA3 was a gift from Takeharu Nagai (Addgene plasmid # 67779 ; http://n2t.net/addgene:67779 ; RRID:Addgene_67779)
