[The description below was written by a language model from this plasmid's Addgene catalogue record.]
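Description:
Kohinoor-Golgi/pcDNA3 is a mammalian expression plasmid built on the Invitrogen pcDNA3 backbone. It is maintained in E. coli as a high-copy plasmid under ampicillin selection. No feature table accompanies the record, so other backbone elements, such as the replication origin, the polyadenylation signal or any mammalian selection marker, are not individually documented here and can only be presumed to follow the standard pcDNA3 layout.

The payload is Kohinoor, a synthetic 675 bp coding sequence for a fluorescent protein, cloned between the HindIII and EcoRI sites by restriction cloning and transcribed from the strong constitutive CMV promoter. The associated publication title describes a fast, positively photoswitchable fluorescent protein, meaning that the wavelength used to excite fluorescence also drives the protein into its bright state, a property that suits it to RESOLFT super-resolution microscopy at very low laser power. In this construct Kohinoor carries an N-terminal fusion listed as "GT", which serves as the Golgi-targeting sequence. The record does not spell out what GT stands for or which protein it derives from, although the abbreviation is commonly used for a galactosyltransferase-derived targeting segment.

The stated purpose is expression of Golgi-localised Kohinoor in mammalian cells, so the plasmid is suited to transfection experiments that label the Golgi apparatus for live-cell photoswitching and nanoscopy imaging. The depositor notes that sequence discrepancies seen during quality control have no functional consequence.
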