>Addgene plasmid #67779 | Kohinoor-Golgi/pcDNA3 | addgene partial sequence | sequence record 123649 | CMV-F 5'-CGCAAATGGGCGGTAGGCGTG-3'
AACTAGAGAACCCACTGCTTACTGGCTTATCGAAATTAATACGACTCACTATAGGGAGACCCAAGCTTGC
CACCATGAGGCTTCGGGAGCCGCTCCTGAGCGGCAGCGCCGCGATGCCAGGCGCGTCCCTACAGCGGGCC
TGCCGCCTGCTCGTGGCCGTCTGCGCTCTGCACCTTGGCGTCACCCTCGTTTACTACCTGGCTGGCCGCG
ACCTGAGCCGCCTGCCCCAACTGGTCGGAGTCTCCACACCGCTGCAGGGCGGCTCGAACAGTGCCGCCGC
CATCGGGCAGTCCTCCGGGGAGCTCCGGACCGGAGGGGCCGGATCCATGAGTGTGATTAAACCAGACATG
AAGATCAAGCTGCGTATGGAAGGCGCTGTAAATGGACACCCGTTCGCGATTGAAGGAGTTGGCCTTGGGA
AGCCTTTCGAGGGAAAACAGAGTATGGACCTTAAAGTCAAAGAAGGCGGACCTCTGCCTTTCGCCTATGA
CATCTTGACAATGGCCTTCTGTTACGGCAACAGGGTATTCGCCAAATACCCAGAAAATATAGTAGATTAT
TTCAAGCAGTCGTTTCCTGAGGGCTACTCTTGGGAACGAAGCATGATTTACGAAGACGGGGGCATTTGTA
TCGCGACAAACGACATAACCCTGGATGGTGACTGTTATATCTATGAAATTCGATTTGATGGTGTGAACTT
TCCTGCCAATGGTCCAGTTATGCAGAAGAGGACTGTG
