>Addgene plasmid #67779 | Kohinoor-Golgi/pcDNA3 | addgene partial sequence | sequence record 123652 | BGH-rev 5'-TAGAAGGCACAGTCGAGG-3'
CTATAGAATAGGGCCCTCTAGATGCATGCTCGAGCGGCCGCCAGTGTGATGGATATCTGCAGAATTCTTA
CTTGGCCTGCCTCGGCAGCTCATGCAGATTAACATTACTGTAATCTCTGTCGTGGCTTTTAATCTCAATG
TGGTGGACCACATCGTGATAGTCTGGCAACTGGACAACCTTCTTAGCTTTATAAGTAGTTTTGGAGTCAC
ATCGGTAGTGGCCACCTCCTTCAAGCGACAGAGCGTAGTTGCCATCGCTCTTCAGCACTCCATCACGCAC
ATACAATTTCTCAGTGGATGGCTCCCATTTCACAGTCCTCTTCTGCATAACTGGACCATTGGCAGGAAAG
TTCACACCATCAAATCGAATTTCATAGATATAACAGTCACCATCCAGGGTTATGTCGTTTGTCGCGATAC
AAATGCCCCCGTCTTCGTAAATCATGCTTCGTTCCCAAGAGTAGCCCTCAGGAAACGACTGCTTGAAATA
ATCTACTATATTTTCTGGGTATTTGGCGAATACCCTGTTGCCGTAACAGAAGGCCATTGTCAAGATGTCA
TAGGCGAAAGGCAGAGGTCCGCCTTCTTTGACTTTAAGGTCCATACTCTGTTTTCCCTCGAAAGGCTTCC
CAAGGCCAACTCCTTCAATCGCGAACGGGTGTCCATTTACAGCGCCTTCCATACGCAGCTTGATCTTCAT
GTCTGGTTTAATCACACTCATGGATCCGGCCCCTCCGGTCCGGAGCTCCCCGGAGGACTGCCCGATGGCG
GCGGCACTGTTCGAGCCGCCCTGCAGCGGT
